Addgene plasmid #25209: FKBP03
Purpose: Bacterial expression for structure determination; may not be full ORF
Depositing lab: Cheryl Arrowsmith. Depositing organization: University of Toronto.
Backbone
  Vector backbone: pET28-MHL
  Backbone manufacturer: SGC
  Backbone size w/o insert (bp): 7325
  Vector type: Bacterial Expression
Growth in bacteria
  Bacterial resistance: Kanamycin, 50 μg/mL
  Growth temperature: 37°C
  Growth strain: DH5alpha
  Copy number: Low Copy
Gene/Insert
  Gene/Insert name: fkbp03.001.073 (alt names: PDB: 2KFV; FK506-binding protein 3; FKBP3)
  Species: H. sapiens (human)
  Insert size (bp): 219
  Mutation: Contains amino acids 1-73
  Entrez Gene: FKBP3 (a.k.a. FKBP-25, FKBP-3, FKBP25, PPIase)
  Tag / fusion protein: His (N terminal on insert)
  Cloning method: Restriction Enzyme
  Sequencing primers: 5′ T7; 3′ T7-term
Terms and licenses: Academic/Nonprofit Terms; Industry Terms: Not Available to Industry
Depositor comments: PDB: 2KFV. http://www.thesgc.org/structures/2KFV/
How to cite: FKBP03 was a gift from Cheryl Arrowsmith (Addgene plasmid # 25209 ; http://n2t.net/addgene:25209 ; RRID:Addgene_25209)
