[The description below was written by a language model from this plasmid's Addgene catalogue record.]
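Description:
FKBP03 is a bacterial expression plasmid built on the pET28-MHL backbone, a structural-genomics derivative of the pET28 family, and designed to produce a fragment of a human protein in E. coli for structure determination. It is selected with kanamycin and is recorded as a low-copy plasmid. The origin of replication and the individual backbone elements are not listed, and no feature table is provided. However, the recommended sequencing primers (T7 forward and T7 terminator) indicate that the insert sits in a T7 promoter/terminator expression cassette, as is typical of pET vectors. In such vectors transcription depends on T7 RNA polymerase supplied by the expression host. The DH5alpha strain named in the record serves for plasmid propagation rather than for protein production.

The insert is a 219 bp fragment of human FKBP3 (FK506-binding protein 3, also known as FKBP25), a member of the peptidyl-prolyl isomerase family. It encodes only amino acids 1–73, so it is a deliberately truncated N-terminal domain construct rather than the full open reading frame, as the catalogue entry itself cautions. The fragment was introduced by restriction enzyme cloning and carries an N-terminal His tag, which allows the recombinant protein to be purified by immobilised metal affinity chromatography. The record does not say whether a protease cleavage site separates the tag from the insert.

The depositor links the construct to a deposited Protein Data Bank structure of this domain. This fits its stated purpose of supplying purified protein for structural studies.
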