>Addgene plasmid #25209 | FKBP03 | depositor partial sequence | sequence record 11683 | Author sequence
ATGGCGGCGGCCGTTCCACAGCGGGCGTGGACCGTGGAGCAGCTGCGCAGTGAGCAGCTGCCCAAGAAGG
ACATTATCAAGTTTCTGCAGGAACACGGTTCAGATTCGTTTCTTGCAGAACATAAATTATTAGGAAACAT
TAAAAATGTGGCCAAGACAGCTAACAAGGACCACTTGGTTACAGCCTATAACCATCTTTTTGAAACTAAG
CGTTTTAAG
