>Addgene plasmid #25209 | FKBP03 | addgene partial sequence | sequence record 31289 | 25209 with T7
ATTCCCTCTGAATATTTTGTTTACTTTAAGAAGGAGATATACCATGCATCATCATCATCATCACAGCAGC
GGCAGAGAAAACTTGTATTTCCAGGGCATGGCGGCGGCCGTTCCACAGCGGGCGTGGACCGTGGAGCAGC
TGCGCAGTGAGCAGCTGCCCAAGAAGGACATTATCAAGTTTCTGCAGGAACACGGTTCAGATTCGTTTCT
TGCAGAACATAAATTATTAGGAAACATTAAAAATGTGGCCAAGACAGCTAACAAGGACCACTTGGTTACA
GCCTATAACCATCTTTTTGAAACTAAGCGTTTTAAGTGATGACGAAGCTTGCGGCCGCACTCGAGCACCA
CCACCACCACCACTGAGATCCGGCTGCTAACAAAGCCCGAAAGGAAGCTGAGTTGGCTGCTGCCACCGCT
GAGCAATAACTAGCATAACCCCTTGGGGCCTCTAAACGGGTCTTGAGGGGTTTTTTGCTGAAAGGAGGAA
CTATATCCGGATTGGCGAATGGG
[124 nt withheld, positions 514-637]
C
[91 nt withheld, positions 639-729]
A
[49 nt withheld, positions 731-779]
CCTTTGACGTTGGAGTCCACGTTCTTT
[37 nt withheld, positions 807-843]
ACCCTATCTCGGTCTATTCTTTTGATTTATAAGGGATTTTGCCGATTTCGGCCTATTGGTTAAAAAATGA
GCTGATTTAAC
